>Addgene plasmid #228344 | pMT2094 | addgene full sequence | sequence record 457122 | Addgene NGS Result
GACGAAAGGGCCTCGTGATACGCCTATTTTTATAGGTTAATGTCATGATAATAATGGTTTCTTAGACGTC
AGGTGGCACTTTTCGGGGAAATGTGCGCGGAACCCCTATTTGTTTATTTTTCTAAATACATTCAAATATG
TATCCGCTCATGAGACAATAACCCTGATAAATGCTTCAATAATATTGAAAAAGGAAGAGTATGAGTATTC
AACATTTCCGTGTCGCCCTTATTCCCTTTTTTGCGGCATTTTGCCTTCCTGTTTTTGCTCACCCAGAAAC
GCTGGTGAAAGTAAAAGATGCTGAAGATCAGTTGGGTGCACGAGTGGGTTACATCGAACTGGATCTCAAC
AGCGGTAAGATCCTTGAGAGTTTTCGCCCCGAAGAACGTTTTCCAATGATGAGCACTTTTAAAGTTCTGC
TATGTGGCGCGGTATTATCCCGTATTGACGCCGGGCAAGAGCAACTCGGTCGCCGCATACACTATTCTCA
GAATGACTTGGTTGAGTACTCACCAGTCACAGAAAAGCATCTTACGGATGGCATGACAGTAAGAGAATTA
TGCAGTGCTGCCATAACCATGAGTGATAACACTGCGGCCAACTTACTTCTGACAACGATCGGAGGACCGA
AGGAGCTAACCGCTTTTTTGCACAACATGGGGGATCATGTAACTCGCCTTGATCGTTGGGAACCGGAGCT
GAATGAAGCCATACCAAACGACGAGCGTGACACCACGATGCCTGTAGCAATGGCAACAACGTTGCGCAAA
CTATTAACTGGCGAACTACTTACTCTAGCTTCCCGGCAACAATTAATAGACTGGATGGAGGCGGATAAAG
TTGCAGGACCACTTCTGCGCTCGGCCCTTCCGGCTGGCTGGTTTATTGCTGATAAATCTGGAGCCGGTGA
GCGTGGGTCTCGCGGTATCATTGCAGCACTGGGGCCAGATGGTAAGCCCTCCCGTATCGTAGTTATCTAC
ACGACGGGGAGTCAGGCAACTATGGATGAACGAAATAGACAGATCGCTGAGATAGGTGCCTCACTGATTA
AGCATTGGTAACTGTCAGACCAAGTTTACTCATATATACTTTAGATTGATTTAAAACTTCATTTTTAATT
TAAAAGGATCTAGGTGAAGATCCTTTTTGATAATCTCATGACCAAAATCCCTTAACGTGAGTTTTCGTTC
CACTGAGCGTCAGACCCCGTAGAAAAGATCAAAGGATCTTCTTGAGATCCTTTTTTTCTGCGCGTAATCT
GCTGCTTGCAAACAAAAAAACCACCGCTACCAGCGGTGGTTTGTTTGCCGGATCAAGAGCTACCAACTCT
TTTTCCGAAGGTAACTGGCTTCAGCAGAGCGCAGATACCAAATACTGTTCTTCTAGTGTAGCCGTAGTTA
GGCCACCACTTCAAGAACTCTGTAGCACCGCCTACATACCTCGCTCTGCTAATCCTGTTACCAGTGGCTG
CTGCCAGTGGCGATAAGTCGTGTCTTACCGGGTTGGACTCAAGACGATAGTTACCGGATAAGGCGCAGCG
GTCGGGCTGAACGGGGGGTTCGTGCACACAGCCCAGCTTGGAGCGAACGACCTACACCGAACTGAGATAC
CTACAGCGTGAGCTATGAGAAAGCGCCACGCTTCCCGAAGGGAGAAAGGCGGACAGGTATCCGGTAAGCG
GCAGGGTCGGAACAGGAGAGCGCACGAGGGAGCTTCCAGGGGGAAACGCCTGGTATCTTTATAGTCCTGT
CGGGTTTCGCCACCTCTGACTTGAGCGTCGATTTTTGTGATGCTCGTCAGGGGGGCGGAGCCTATGGAAA
AACGCCAGCAACGCGGCCTTTTTACGGTTCCTGGCCTTTTGCTGGCCTTTTGCTCACATGTTCTTTCCTG
CGTTATCCCCTGATTCTGTGGATAACCGTATTACCGCCTTTGAGTGAGCTGATACCGCTCGCCGCAGCCG
AACGACCGAGCGCAGCGAGTCAGTGAGCGAGGAAGCGGAAGAGCGCCCAATACGCAAACCGCCTCTCCCC
GCGCGTTGGCCGATTCATTAATGCAGCTGGCACGACAGGTTTCCCGACTGGAAAGCGGGCAGTGAGCGCA
ACGCAATTAATGTGAGTTAGCTCACTCATTAGGCACCCCAGGCTTTACACTTTATGCTTCCGGCTCGTAT
GTTGTGTGGAATTGTGAGCGGATAACAATTTCACACAGGAAACAGCTATGACCATGATTACGCCAAGCTT
GCGGCCGCGGATCGGGATTATAGATGTCTTTGTTTGATAGAGCTTTGTCTTCGAAATTTTTGGGTGTTAT
CCAATATATTAGTCAAGTAGCCTTCAGAAATTTCACGATCCTTCAATAACTCTAACCGCTCCTGATTCCA
TCCCGATAATAGCTCGATTAATTGTGAATTAAAACCTTTCATTTCTTTCAGTATATCTTCCAACTCTTGT
TCCGACAAATGGCCGTCAGTGTAATATTGTTCGGATTGTAAGCGTCTTTCAATGTTCTGCACAATACTAT
CACTTTCCTCGGTCAATTGTTTGGCCCTTTCTGGGCTAACCTCTACGAATGGTATGTCGGTGGCTAATTT
GTCCGTGCTGTCAGAAAATGAGTCTTTACCGTAGGATTTACTTATACCCAACTGGCGCGCCTCCTTTCTC
TTGGATATAGCTCATCCAGATCAAAGGGAATGCTTAAATTGAGAAATAGCTGTCTCCTTATAATACTTTG
TTTCCAATTCAACTGTTGAAGATTATTTGGCTCACTTGATAGTTGGTTTAACAATGCCCTAGCCCTTTCA
TCAAGAAACGGTCGATTTTCCTCTATAGCGTGGATCCTATGTATGATACGAAACGTACCGTATCGTTAAG
GTAGCGTCAAAATTTAACTGTTCTAACCCCTACTTGACAGCAATATATAAACAGAAGGAAGCTGCCCTGT
CTTAAACCTTTTTTTTTATCATCATTATTAGCTTACTTTCATAATTGCGACTGGTTCCAATTGACAAGCT
TTTGATTTTAACGACTTTTAACGACAACTTGAGAAGATCAAAAAACAACTAATTATTCGAAACGACTAGT
ATGGTTTCTAAGGGTGAAGAGTTGTTCACTGGTGTTGTTCCAATCTTGGTTGAGTTGGACGGTGACGTTA
ACGGACACAAGTTCTCTGTTTCTGGTGAAGGTGAGGGTGACGCTACTTACGGAAAGTTGACTTTGAAGTT
CATCTGTACTACTGGTAAGTTGCCAGTTCCATGGCCAACTTTGGTTACTACTTTGACTTACGGTGTTCAG
TGTTTCTCCAGATACCCAGACCACATGAAGCAGCACGATTTCTTCAAGTCTGCTATGCCAGAGGGTTACG
TTCAAGAGAGAACTATCTTCTTCAAGGACGACGGTAACTACAAGACTAGAGCTGAGGTTAAGTTCGAGGG
TGACACATTGGTTAACAGAATCGAGTTGAAGGGTATCGACTTCAAAGAGGACGGAAACATCTTGGGTCAC
AAGTTGGAGTACAACTACAACTCCCACAACGTTTACATCATGGCTGACAAGCAGAAGAACGGTATCAAGG
TTAACTTCAAGATCAGACACAACATCGAGGACGGTTCCGTTCAATTGGCTGACCACTACCAACAGAACAC
TCCAATTGGTGACGGTCCAGTTTTGTTGCCAGACAACCACTACTTGTCCACTCAATCCGCTTTGTCCAAG
GACCCAAACGAGAAGAGAGATCACATGGTTTTGTTGGAGTTCGTTACTGCTGCTGGTATCACTTTGGGTA
TGGACGAGTTGTACAAGTAACTCGAGCCTTAGACATGACTGTTCCTCAGTTCAAGTTGGGCACTTACGAG
AAGACCGGTCTTGCTAGATTCTAATCAAGAGGATGTCAGAATGCCATTTGCCTGAGAGATGCAGGCTTCA
TTTTTGATACTTTTTTATTTGTAACCTATATAGTATAGGATTTTTTTTGTCATTTTGTTTCTTCTCGTAC
GAGCTTGCTCCTGATCAGCCTATCTCGCAGCTGATGAATATCTTGTGGTAGGGGTTTGGGAAAATCATTC
GAGTTTGATGTTTTTCTTGGTATTTCCCACTCCTCTTCAGAGTACAGAAGATTAAGTGAGACGTTCGTTT
GTGCAAGCTTAGATCTTCTAGAGACAATAAGAAGAAAAAAAAAGAAAAGCGGTGGGGGAGGGATTATTAA
ATAAGGATTATGTAACCCCAGGGTACCGTTCTATACATATTTAAGGATTATTTAGGACAATCGATGAAAT
CGGCATCAAACTGGATGGGAGTATAGTGTCCGGATAATCGGATAAATCATCTTGCGAGGAGCCGCTTGGT
TGGTTGGTGAGAGGAGTGAAATATGTGTCTCCTCACCCAAGAATCGCGATATCAGCACCCTGTGGGGGAC
ACTATTGGCCTCCCTCCCAAACCTTCGATGTGGTAGTGCTTTATTATATTGATTACATTGATTACATAGC
TAAACCCTGCCTGGTTGCAAGTTGAGCTCCGAATTCCAATATTAGTAAAATGCCTGCAAGATAACCTCGG
TATGGCGTCCGACCCCGCTTAATTATTTTAACTCCTTTCCAACGAGGACTTCGTAATTTTTGATTAGGGA
GTTGAGAAACGGGGGGTCTTGATACCTCCTCGATTTCAGATCCCACCCCCTCTCAGTCCCAAGTGGGACC
CCCCTCGGCCGTGAAATGCGCGCACTTTAGTTTTTTTCGCATGTAAACGCCGGTGTCCGTCATCTAGAGA
ATTCCCCGCTCAGAAGAACTCGTCAAGAAGGCGATAGAAGGCGATGCGCTGCGAATCGGGAGCGGCGATA
CCGTAAAGCACGAGGAAGCGGTCAGCCCATTCGCCGCCAAGCTCTTCAGCAATATCACGGGTAGCCAACG
CTATGTCCTGATAGCGGTCCGCCACACCCAGCCGGCCACAGTCGATGAATCCAGAAAAGCGGCCATTTTC
CACCATGATATTCGGCAAGCAGGCATCGCCATGGGTCACGACGAGATCCTCGCCGTCGGGCATGCGCGCC
TTGAGCCTGGCGAACAGTTCGGCTGGCGCGAGCCCCTGATGCTCTTCGTCCAGATCATCCTGATCGACAA
GACCGGCTTCCATCCGAGTACGTGCTCGCTCGATGCGATGTTTCGCTTGGTGGTCGAATGGGCAGGTAGC
CGGATCAAGCGTATGCAGCCGCCGCATTGCATCAGCCATGATGGATACTTTCTCGGCAGGAGCAAGGTGA
GATGACAGGAGATCCTGCCCCGGCACTTCGCCCAATAGCAGCCAGTCCCTTCCCGCTTCAGTGACAACGT
CGAGCACAGCTGCGCAAGGAACGCCCGTCGTGGCCAGCCACGATAGCCGCGCTGCCTCGTCCTGCAGTTC
ATTCAGGGCACCGGACAGGTCGGTCTTGACAAAAAGAACCGGGCGCCCCTGCGCTGACAGCCGGAACACG
GCGGCATCAGAGCAGCCGATTGTCTGTTGTGCCCAGTCATAGCCGAATAGCCTCTCCACCCAAGCGGCCG
GAGAACCTGCGTGCAATCCATCTTGTTCAATCATATGGTTTCTATATTATCTTTGTACTAAAGAGCAATT
GATAATGTGCGAGAAAAACTGGTCCTTATATACCGTTTGCAGCACTCCCTCCCGAACTTTACGAAAAGTC
GTGCGCCACCTGATTTTCATCACGCCAAAAACCTACACGTATGACTACTCCGGGCCAGTGTTCACCACGA
GCTATATAGTGTTAATTAATTACCTTATTGGTTAGCTCTGCATGTAAGGGTGGTGTGAGCCGGGAATTGG
GTCTACTCTAGCGTTCAGTAAGGTGATATAAAGCTCTGTAGAATTCACTGGCCGTCGTTTTACAACGTCG
TGACTGGGAAAACCCTGGCGTTACCCAACTTAATCGCCTTGCAGCACATCCCCCTTTCGCCAGCTGGCGT
AATAGCGAAGAGGCCCGCACCGATCGCCCTTCCCAACAGTTGCGCAGCCTGAATGGCGAATGGCGCCTGA
TGCGGTATTTTCTCCTTACGCATCTGTGCGGTATTTCACACCGCATATGGTGCACTCTCAGTACAATCTG
CTCTGATGCCGCATAGTTAAGCCAGCCCCGACACCCGCCAACACCCGCTGACGCGCCCTGACGGGCTTGT
CTGCTCCCGGCATCCGCTTACAGACAAGCTGTGACCGTCTCCGGGAGCTGCATGTGTCAGAGGTTTTCAC
CGTCATCACCGAAACGCGCGA
Features (pLannotate 1.2.2; 17 found; start..end, strand, type, name):
     96..200     +  promoter       AmpR promoter: bla
    201..1061    +  CDS            AmpR: β-lactamase; bla; confers resistance to ampicillin, carbenicillin, and related antibiotics
   1232..1820    +  rep_origin     ori: high-copy-number ColE1/pMB1/pBR322/pUC origin of replication
   2003..2095    +  CDS            lacI (fragment): lac repressor; lacI; The lac repressor binds to the lac operator to inhibit transcription in E. coli. This inhibition can be relieved by adding lactose or isopropyl-β-D-thiogalactopyranoside (IPTG).
   2108..2129    +  protein_bind   CAP binding site: CAP binding activates transcription in the presence of cAMP. E. coli catabolite activator protein
   2144..2174    +  promoter       lac promoter: promoter for the E. coli lac operon
   2182..2198    +  protein_bind   lac operator: The lac repressor binds to the lac operator to inhibit transcription in E. coli. This inhibition can be relieved by adding lactose or isopropyl-β-D-thiogalactopyranoside (IPTG). lac repressor encoded by lacI
   2877..3074    +  promoter       AOX1 promoter (fragment): Pichia pastoris AOX1; inducible promoter, regulated by methanol
   3081..3797    +  CDS            EGFP: EGFP is a basic (constitutively fluorescent) green fluorescent protein published in 1996, derived from Aequorea victoria. It is reported to be a rapidly-maturing weak dimer with moderate acid sensitivity.
   3806..3871    +  CDS            AOX1 (fragment): ALOX1_KOMPC - Experimental evidence at protein level: Swiss-Prot protein existence level 1. Major isoform of alcohol oxidase, which catalyzes the oxidation of methanol to formaldehyde and hydrogen peroxide, the first step in the methanol utilization pathway of methylotrophic yeasts. From Komagataella phaffii (strain ATCC 76273 / CBS 7435 / CECT 11047 / NRRL Y-11430 / Wegner 21-1) (Yeast) (Pichia pastoris).
   3875..4121    +  terminator     AOX1 terminator: Pichia pastoris AOX1; transcription terminator for AOX1
   4162..4179    -  promoter       ADH1 promoter (fragment): S. cerevisiae ADH1; promoter for alcohol dehydrogenase 1
   4240..4256    +  mobile_element Tn7L (fragment): mini-Tn7 element (left end of the Tn7 transposon) Tn7
   4773..5564    -  CDS            neo: KKA2_KLEPN - Also known as kan, nptII. Experimental evidence at protein level: Swiss-Prot protein existence level 1. Resistance to kanamycin, neomycin, paromomycin, ribostamycin, butirosin and gentamicin B. From Klebsiella pneumoniae.
   5853..6010    +  CDS            lacZα (fragment): LacZα fragment of β-galactosidase; lacZ fragment
   6016..6115    -  misc_feature   bom (fragment): basis of mobility region from pBR322
   6217..1       -  CDS            rop (fragment) (across the origin): Rop protein, which maintains plasmids at low copy number; rop
