[The description below was written by a language model from this plasmid's Addgene catalogue record and pLannotate feature annotations shown in this document.]
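Description:
pMT2094 is a 6.25 kb yeast expression and synthetic-biology plasmid built on pUC19, designed to place EGFP under the control of a 2,4-diacetylphloroglucinol (DAPG)-regulatable synthetic promoter. In E. coli it is maintained at high copy through the pUC-type ColE1/pMB1 origin and selected with ampicillin via the bla gene and its native promoter. Remnants of the pUC19 backbone are also annotated, including the CAP site, lac promoter and operator, and fragments of lacI, lacZα, bom and rop, which have no evident role in the design. For selection in yeast the plasmid carries a neo (nptII) coding sequence, oriented opposite to the reporter, conferring G418 resistance. The promoter and terminator driving this marker are not identified in the feature table. No yeast replication origin is annotated, so the record does not state whether the plasmid is maintained episomally or by genomic integration.

The payload is an EGFP open reading frame driven by the synthetic promoter named KpPhl1.1. The annotation detects a roughly 200 bp fragment of the Komagataella phaffii (Pichia pastoris) AOX1 promoter immediately upstream of EGFP, which suggests the synthetic promoter uses an AOX1-derived core region, with about 700 bp of unannotated sequence further upstream that presumably holds the DAPG-responsive regulatory elements. EGFP is followed by a short AOX1 coding fragment and the AOX1 transcription terminator. No DAPG-responsive regulator gene is annotated, so it may have to be supplied separately. The "Kp" prefix and AOX1 parts point to K. phaffii as the intended host, where the construct serves as a fluorescent reporter for measuring the strength and inducibility of the synthetic promoter. The very short ADH1 promoter and Tn7L matches are likely incidental.
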