Addgene plasmid #228344: pMT2094
Purpose: 2,4-Diacetylphloroglucinol (DAPG)-regulatable EGFP expression
Depositing lab: Jun Ishii. Depositing organization: Kobe University. Publication: Designing strong inducible synthetic promoters in yeasts. Tominaga M, Shima Y, Nozaki K, Ito Y, Someda M, Shoya Y, Hashii N, Obata C, Matsumoto-Kitano M, Suematsu K, Matsukawa T, Hosoya K, Hashiba N, Kondo A, Ishii J. Nat Commun. 2024 Dec 19;15(1):10653. doi: 10.1038/s41467-024-54865-z. PubMed 39702268.
Backbone
  Vector backbone: pUC19
  Vector type: Yeast Expression, Synthetic Biology
  Selectable markers: Neomycin (select with G418)
Growth in bacteria
  Bacterial resistance: Ampicillin, 100 μg/mL
  Growth temperature: 37°C
  Growth strain: DH5alpha
  Copy number: High Copy
Gene/Insert
  Gene/Insert name: EGFP
  Species: Synthetic; Aequorea victoria
  Promoter: 2,4-Diacetylphloroglucinol-regulatable synthetic promoter (KpPhl1.1)
  Cloning method: Ligation Independent Cloning
Terms and licenses: Academic/Nonprofit Terms; Industry Terms: Not Available to Industry
How to cite: pMT2094 was a gift from Jun Ishii (Addgene plasmid # 228344 ; http://n2t.net/addgene:228344 ; RRID:Addgene_228344)
